>Addgene plasmid #135976 | epi-ABEmax-NG | addgene partial sequence | sequence record 292679 | Addgene NGS Result
CTCTTTCACGTCCTCTACCCCGGCGGCCTCCACTACCTCCTCGACCCCGGCCTCCACTACCTCCTCGACC
CCGGCCTCCACTGCCTCCTCGACCCCGGCCTCCACCTCCTGCTCCTGCCCCTCCTGCTCCTGCCCCTCCT
CCTGCTCCTGCCCCTCCTGCTCCTGCCCCTCCCGCTCCTGCTCCTGCTCCTGTTCCACCGTGGGTCCCTT
TGCAGCCAATGCAACTTGGACGTTTTTGGGGTCTCCGGACACCATCTCTATGTCTTGGCCCTGATCCTGA
GCCGCCCGGGGCTCCTGGTCTTCCGCCTCCTCGTCCTCGTCCTCTTCCCCGTCCTCGTCCATGGTTATCA
CCCCCTCTTCTTTGAGGTCCACTGCCGCCGGAGCCTTCTGGTCCAGATGTGTCTCCCTTCTCTCCTAGGC
CATTTCCAGGTCCTGTACCTGGCCCCTCGTCAGACATGATTCACACTAAAAGAGATCAATAGACATCTTT
ATTAGACGACGCTCAGTGAATACAGGGAGTGCAGACTCCTGCCCCCTCCAACAGCCCCCCCACCCTCATC
CCCTTCATGGTCGCTGTCAGACAGATCCAGGTCTGAAAATTCCCCATCCTCCGAACCATCCTCGTCCTCA
TCACCAATTACTCGCAGCCCGGAAAACTCCCGCTGAACATCCTCAAGATTTGCGTCCTGAGCCTCAAGCC
AGGCCTCAAATTCCTCGTCCCCCTTTTTGCTGGACGGTAGGGATGGGGATTCTCGGGACCCCTCCTCTTC
CTCTTCAAGGTCACCAGACAGAGATGCTACTGGGGCAACGGAAGAAAAGCTGGGTGCGGCCTGTGAGGAT
CAGCTTATCGATGATAAGCTGTCAAACATGAGAATTCTTGAAGACGAAAGGGCCTCGTGATACGCCTATT
TTTATAGGTTAATGTCATGATAATAATGGTTTCTTAGACGTCAGGTGGCACTTTTCGGGGAAATGTGCGC
GGAACCCCTATTTGTTTATTTTTCTAAATACATTCAAATATGTATCCGCTCATGAGACAATAACCCTGAT
AAATGCTTCAATAATATTGAAAAAGGAAGAGTATGAGTATTCAACATTTCCGTGTCGCCCTTATTCCCTT
TTTTGCGGCATTTTGCCTTCCTGTTTTTGCTCACCCAGAAACGCTGGTGAAAGTAAAAGATGCTGAAGAT
CAGTTGGGTGCACGAGTGGGTTACATCGAACTGGATCTCAACAGCGGTAAGATCCTTGAGAGTTTTCGCC
CCGAAGAACGTTTTCCAATGATGAGCACTTTTAAAGTTCTGCTATGTGGCGCGGTATTATCCCGTGTTGA
CGCCGGGCAAGAGCAACTCGGTCGCCGCATACACTATTCTCAGAATGACTTGGTTGAGTACTCACCAGTC
ACAGAAAAGCATCTTACGGATGGCATGACAGTAAGAGAATTATGCAGTGCTGCCATAACCATGAGTGATA
ACACTGCGGCCAACTTACTTCTGACAACGATCGGAGGACCGAAGGAGCTAACCGCTTTTTTGCACAACAT
GGGGGATCATGTAACTCGCCTTGATCGTTGGGAACCGGAGCTGAATGAAGCCATACCAAACGACGAGCGT
GACACCACGATGCCTGCAGCAATGGCAACAACGTTGCGCAAACTATTAACTGGCGAACTACTTACTCTAG
CTTCCCGGCAACAATTAATAGACTGGATGGAGGCGGATAAAGTTGCAGGACCACTTCTGCGCTCGGCCCT
TCCGGCTGGCTGGTTTATTGCTGATAAATCTGGAGCCGGTGAGCGTGGGTCTCGCGGTATCATTGCAGCA
CTGGGGCCAGATGGTAAGCCCTCCCGTATCGTAGTTATCTACACGACGGGGAGTCAGGCAACTATGGATG
AACGAAATAGACAGATCGCTGAGATAGGTGCCTCACTGATTAAGCATTGGTAACTGTCAGACCAAGTTTA
CTCATATATACTTTAGATTGATTTAAAACTTCATTTTTAATTTAAAAGGATCTAGGTGAAGATCCTTTTT
GATAATCTCATGACCAAAATCCCTTAACGTGAGTTTTCGTTCCACTGAGCGTCAGACCCCGTAGAAAAGA
TCAAAGGATCTTCTTGAGATCCTTTTTTTCTGCGCGTAATCTGCTGCTTGCAAACAAAAAAACCACCGCT
ACCAGCGGTGGTTTGTTTGCCGGATCAAGAGCTACCAACTCTTTTTCCGAAGGTAACTGGCTTCAGCAGA
GCGCAGATACCAAATACTGTCCTTCTAGTGTAGCCGTAGTTAGGCCACCACTTCAAGAACTCTGTAGCAC
CGCCTACATACCTCGCTCTGCTAATCCTGTTACCAGTGGCTGCTGCCAGTGGCGATAAGTCGTGTCTTAC
CGGGTTGGACTCAAGACGATAGTTACCGGATAAGGCGCAGCGGTCGGGCTGAACGGGGGGTTCGTGCACA
CAGCCCAGCTTGGAGCGAACGACCTACACCGAACTGAGATACCTACAGCGTGAGCTATGAGAAAGCGCCA
CGCTTCCCGAAGGGAGAAAGGCGGACAGGTATCCGGTAAGCGGCAGGGTCGGAACAGGAGAGCGCACGAG
GGAGCTTCCAGGGGGAAACGCCTGGTATCTTTATAGTCCTGTCGGGTTTCGCCACCTCTGACTTGAGCGT
CGATTTTTGTGATGCTCGTCAGGGGGGCGGAGCCTATGGAAAAACGCCAGCAACGCGGCCTTTTTACGGT
TCCTGGCCTTTTGCTGGCCTTGAAGCTGTCCCTGATGGTCGTCATCTACCTGCCTGGACAGCATGGCCTG
CAACGCGGGCATCCCGATGCCGCCGGAAGCGAGAAGAATCATAATGGGGAAGGCCATCCAGCCTCGCGTC
GAACTAGATGATCCGGCTGTGGAATGTGTGTCAGTTAGGGTGTGGAAAGTCCCCAGGCTCCCCAGCAGGC
AGAAGTATGCAAAGCATGCATTATGTCTAGAGATCCGACGCCGCCATCTCTAGGCCCGCGCCGGCCCCCT
CGCACAGACTTGTGGGAGAAGCTCGGCTACTCCCCTGCCCCGGTTAATTTGCATATAATATTTCCTAGTA
ACTATAGAGGCTTAATGTGCGATAAAAGACAGATAATCTGTTCTTTTTAATACTAGCTACATTTTACATG
ATAGGCTTGGATTTCTATAAGAGATACAAATACTAAATTATTATTTTAAAAAACAGCACAAAAGGAAACT
CACCCTAACTGTAAAGTAATTGTGTGTTTTGAGACTATAAATATGCATGCGAGAAAAGCCTTGTTTAGAA
GAGCGATGCTCTTCGGTTTTAGAGCTAGAAATAGCAAGTTAAAATAAGGCTAGTCCGTTATCAACTTGAA
AAAGTGGCACCGAGTCGGTGCTTTTTTGAATTCTAGATCTTGAGACAAATGGCAGTATTCATCCACAATT
TTAAAAGAAAAGGGGGGATTGGGGGGTACAGTGCAGGGGAAAGAATAGTAGACATAATAGCAACAGACAT
ACAAACTAAAGAATTACAAAAACAAATTACAAAAATTCAAAATTTTCGGGTTTATTACAGGGACAGCAGA
GATCCACTTTGGCGCCGGCTCGAGTGGCTCCGGTGCCCGTCAGTGGGCAGAGCGCACATCGCCCACAGTC
CCCGAGAAGTTGGGGGGAGGGGTCGGCAATTGAACCGGTGCCTAGAGAAGGTGGCGCGGGGTAAACTGGG
AAAGTGATGTCGTGTACTGGCTCCGCCTTTTTCCCGAGGGTGGGGGAGAACCGTATATAAGTGCAGTAGT
CGCCGTGAACGTTCTTTTTCGCAACGGGTTTGCCGCCAGAACACAGGTGTCGTGACGCGGGATCCGCCAC
CATGAAACGGACAGCCGACGGAAGCGAGTTCGAGTCACCAAAGAAGAAGCGGAAAGTCTCTGAAGTCGAG
TTTAGCCACGAGTATTGGATGAGGCACGCACTGACCCTGGCAAAGCGAGCATGGGATGAAAGAGAAGTCC
CCGTGGGCGCCGTGCTGGTGCACAACAATAGAGTAATCGGAGAGGGATGGAACAGGCCAATCGGCCGCCA
CGACCCTACCGCACACGCAGAGATCATGGCACTGAGGCAGGGAGGCCTGGTCATGCAGAATTACCGCCTG
ATCGATGCCACCCTGTATGTGACACTGGAGCCATGCGTGATGTGCGCAGGAGCAATGATCCACAGCAGGA
TCGGAAGAGTGGTGTTCGGAGCACGGGACGCCAAGACCGGCGCAGCAGGCTCCCTGATGGATGTGCTGCA
CCACCCCGGCATGAACCACCGGGTGGAGATCACAGAGGGAATCCTGGCAGACGAGTGCGCCGCCCTGCTG
AGCGATTTCTTTAGAATGCGGAGACAGGAGATCAAGGCCCAGAAGAAGGCACAGAGCTCCACCGACTCTG
GAGGATCTAGCGGAGGATCCTCTGGAAGCGAGACACCAGGCACAAGCGAGTCCGCCACACCAGAGAGCTC
CGGCGGCTCCTCCGGAGGATCCTCTGAGGTGGAGTTTTCCCACGAGTACTGGATGAGACATGCCCTGACC
CTGGCCAAGAGGGCACGCGATGAGAGGGAGGTGCCTGTGGGAGCCGTGCTGGTGCTGAACAATAGAGTGA
TCGGCGAGGGCTGGAACAGAGCCATCGGCCTGCACGACCCAACAGCCCATGCCGAAATTATGGCCCTGAG
ACAGGGCGGCCTGGTCATGCAGAACTACAGACTGATTGACGCCACCCTGTACGTGACATTCGAGCCTTGC
GTGATGTGCGCCGGCGCCATGATCCACTCTAGGATCGGCCGCGTGGTGTTTGGCGTGAGGAACGCAAAAA
CCGGCGCCGCAGGCTCCCTGATGGACGTGCTGCACTACCCCGGCATGAATCACCGCGTCGAAATTACCGA
GGGAATCCTGGCAGATGAATGTGCCGCCCTGCTGTGCTATTTCTTTCGGATGCCTAGACAGGTGTTCAAT
GCTCAGAAGAAGGCCCAGAGCTCCACCGACTCCGGAGGATCTAGCGGAGGCTCCTCTGGCTCTGAGACAC
CTGGCACAAGCGAGAGCGCAACACCTGAAAGCAGCGGGGGCAGCAGCGGGGGGTCAGACAAGAAGTACAG
CATCGGCCTGGCCATCGGCACCAACTCTGTGGGCTGGGCCGTGATCACCGACGAGTACAAGGTGCCCAGC
AAGAAATTCAAGGTGCTGGGCAACACCGACCGGCACAGCATCAAGAAGAACCTGATCGGAGCCCTGCTGT
TCGACAGCGGCGAAACAGCCGAGGCCACCCGGCTGAAGAGAACCGCCAGAAGAAGATACACCAGACGGAA
GAACCGGATCTGCTATCTGCAAGAGATCTTCAGCAACGAGATGGCCAAGGTGGACGACAGCTTCTTCCAC
AGACTGGAAGAGTCCTTCCTGGTGGAAGAGGATAAGAAGCACGAGCGGCACCCCATCTTCGGCAACATCG
TGGACGAGGTGGCCTACCACGAGAAGTACCCCACCATCTACCACCTGAGAAAGAAACTGGTGGACAGCAC
CGACAAGGCCGACCTGCGGCTGATCTATCTGGCCCTGGCCCACATGATCAAGTTCCGGGGCCACTTCCTG
ATCGAGGGCGACCTGAACCCCGACAACAGCGACGTGGACAAGCTGTTCATCCAGCTGGTGCAGACCTACA
ACCAGCTGTTCGAGGAAAACCCCATCAACGCCAGCGGCGTGGACGCCAAGGCCATCCTGTCTGCCAGACT
GAGCAAGAGCAGACGGCTGGAAAATCTGATCGCCCAGCTGCCCGGCGAGAAGAAGAATGGCCTGTTCGGA
AACCTGATTGCCCTGAGCCTGGGCCTGACCCCCAACTTCAAGAGCAACTTCGACCTGGCCGAGGATGCCA
AACTGCAGCTGAGCAAGGACACCTACGACGACGACCTGGACAACCTGCTGGCCCAGATCGGCGACCAGTA
CGCCGACCTGTTTCTGGCCGCCAAGAACCTGTCCGACGCCATCCTGCTGAGCGACATCCTGAGAGTGAAC
ACCGAGATCACCAAGGCCCCCCTGAGCGCCTCTATGATCAAGAGATACGACGAGCACCACCAGGACCTGA
CCCTGCTGAAAGCTCTCGTGCGGCAGCAGCTGCCTGAGAAGTACAAAGAGATTTTCTTCGACCAGAGCAA
GAACGGCTACGCCGGCTACATTGACGGCGGAGCCAGCCAGGAAGAGTTCTACAAGTTCATCAAGCCCATC
CTGGAAAAGATGGACGGCACCGAGGAACTGCTCGTGAAGCTGAACAGAGAGGACCTGCTGCGGAAGCAGC
GGACCTTCGACAACGGCAGCATCCCCCACCAGATCCACCTGGGAGAGCTGCACGCCATTCTGCGGCGGCA
GGAAGATTTTTACCCATTCCTGAAGGACAACCGGGAAAAGATCGAGAAGATCCTGACCTTCCGCATCCCC
TACTACGTGGGCCCTCTGGCCAGGGGAAACAGCAGATTCGCCTGGATGACCAGAAAGAGCGAGGAAACCA
TCACCCCCTGGAACTTCGAGGAAGTGGTGGACAAGGGCGCTTCCGCCCAGAGCTTCATCGAGCGGATGAC
CAACTTCGATAAGAACCTGCCCAACGAGAAGGTGCTGCCCAAGCACAGCCTGCTGTACGAGTACTTCACC
GTGTATAACGAGCTGACCAAAGTGAAATACGTGACCGAGGGAATGAGAAAGCCCGCCTTCCTGAGCGGCG
AGCAGAAAAAGGCCATCGTGGACCTGCTGTTCAAGACCAACCGGAAAGTGACCGTGAAGCAGCTGAAAGA
GGACTACTTCAAGAAAATCGAGTGCTTCGACTCCGTGGAAATCTCCGGCGTGGAAGATCGGTTCAACGCC
TCCCTGGGCACATACCACGATCTGCTGAAAATTATCAAGGACAAGGACTTCCTGGACAATGAGGAAAACG
AGGACATTCTGGAAGATATCGTGCTGACCCTGACACTGTTTGAGGACAGAGAGATGATCGAGGAACGGCT
GAAAACCTATGCCCACCTGTTCGACGACAAAGTGATGAAGCAGCTGAAGCGGCGGAGATACACCGGCTGG
GGCAGGCTGAGCCGGAAGCTGATCAACGGCATCCGGGACAAGCAGTCCGGCAAGACAATCCTGGATTTCC
TGAAGTCCGACGGCTTCGCCAACAGAAACTTCATGCAGCTGATCCACGACGACAGCCTGACCTTTAAAGA
GGACATCCAGAAAGCCCAGGTGTCCGGCCAGGGCGATAGCCTGCACGAGCACATTGCCAATCTGGCCGGC
AGCCCCGCCATTAAGAAGGGCATCCTGCAGACAGTGAAGGTGGTGGACGAGCTCGTGAAAGTGATGGGCC
GGCACAAGCCCGAGAACATCGTGATCGAAATGGCCAGAGAGAACCAGACCACCCAGAAGGGACAGAAGAA
CAGCCGCGAGAGAATGAAGCGGATCGAAGAGGGCATCAAAGAGCTGGGCAGCCAGATCCTGAAAGAACAC
CCCGTGGAAAACACCCAGCTGCAGAACGAGAAGCTGTACCTGTACTACCTGCAGAATGGGCGGGATATGT
ACGTGGACCAGGAACTGGACATCAACCGGCTGTCCGACTACGATGTGGACCATATCGTGCCTCAGAGCTT
TCTGAAGGACGACTCCATCGACAACAAGGTGCTGACCAGAAGCGACAAGAACCGGGGCAAGAGCGACAAC
GTGCCCTCCGAAGAGGTCGTGAAGAAGATGAAGAACTACTGGCGGCAGCTGCTGAACGCCAAGCTGATTA
CCCAGAGAAAGTTCGACAATCTGACCAAGGCCGAGAGAGGCGGCCTGAGCGAACTGGATAAGGCCGGCTT
CATCAAGAGACAGCTGGTGGAAACCCGGCAGATCACAAAGCACGTGGCACAGATCCTGGACTCCCGGATG
AACACTAAGTACGACGAGAATGACAAGCTGATCCGGGAAGTGAAAGTGATCACCCTGAAGTCCAAGCTGG
TGTCCGATTTCCGGAAGGATTTCCAGTTTTACAAAGTGCGCGAGATCAACAACTACCACCACGCCCACGA
CGCCTACCTGAACGCCGTCGTGGGAACCGCCCTGATCAAAAAGTACCCTAAGCTGGAAAGCGAGTTCGTG
TACGGCGACTACAAGGTGTACGACGTGCGGAAGATGATCGCCAAGAGCGAGCAGGAAATCGGCAAGGCTA
CCGCCAAGTACTTCTTCTACAGCAACATCATGAACTTTTTCAAGACCGAGATTACCCTGGCCAACGGCGA
GATCCGGAAGCGGCCTCTGATCGAGACAAACGGCGAAACCGGGGAGATCGTGTGGGATAAGGGCCGGGAT
TTTGCCACCGTGCGGAAAGTGCTGAGCATGCCCCAAGTGAATATCGTGAAAAAGACCGAGGTGCAGACAG
GCGGCTTCAGCAAAGAGTCTATCAGGCCCAAGAGGAACAGCGATAAGCTGATCGCCAGAAAGAAGGACTG
GGACCCTAAGAAGTACGGCGGCTTCGTCAGCCCCACCGTGGCCTATTCTGTGCTGGTGGTGGCCAAAGTG
GAAAAGGGCAAGTCCAAGAAACTGAAGAGTGTGAAAGAGCTGCTGGGGATCACCATCATGGAAAGAAGCA
GCTTCGAGAAGAATCCCATCGACTTTCTGGAAGCCAAGGGCTACAAAGAAGTGAAAAAGGACCTGATCAT
CAAGCTGCCTAAGTACTCCCTGTTCGAGCTGGAAAACGGCCGGAAGAGAATGCTGGCCTCTGCCCGCTTC
CTGCAGAAGGGAAACGAACTGGCCCTGCCCTCCAAATATGTGAACTTCCTGTACCTGGCCAGCCACTATG
AGAAGCTGAAGGGCTCCCCCGAGGATAATGAGCAGAAACAGCTGTTTGTGGAACAGCACAAGCACTACCT
GGACGAGATCATCGAGCAGATCAGCGAGTTCTCCAAGAGAGTGATCCTGGCCGACGCTAATCTGGACAAA
GTGCTGTCCGCCTACAACAAGCACCGGGATAAGCCCATCAGAGAGCAGGCCGAGAATATCATCCACCTGT
TTACCCTGACCAATCTGGGAGCCCCTCGCGCCTTCAAGTACTTTGACACCACCATCGACCGGAAGGTGTA
CAGAAGCACCAAAGAGGTGCTGGACGCCACCCTGATCCACCAGAGCATCACCGGCCTGTACGAGACACGG
ATCGACCTGTCTCAGCTGGGAGGTGACTCTGGCGGCTCAAAAAGAACCGCCGACGGCAGCGAATTCGAGC
CCAAGAAGAAGAGGAAAGTCTAAGCCTCGACTGTGCCTTCTAGTTGCCAGCCATCTGTTGTTTGCCCCTC
CCCCGTGCCTTCCTTGACCCTGGAAGGTGCCACTCCCACTGTCCTTTCCTAATAAAATGAGGAAATTGCA
TCGCATTGTCTGAGTAGGTGTCATTCTATTCTGGGGGGTGGGGTGGGGCAGGACAGCAAGGGGGAGGATT
GGGAAGAGAATAGCAGGCATGCTGGGGATGCGGTGGGCTCTATGGCTTCTGAGGCGGAAAGAACCAGCTG
GGGCTCGATACCGCTGTGGAATGTGTGTCAGTTAGGGTGTGGAAAGTCCCCAGGCTCCCCAGCAGGCAGA
AGTATGCAAAGCATGCATCTCAATTAGTCAGCAACCAGGTGTGGAAAGTCCCCAGGCTCCCCAGCAGGCA
GAAGTATGCAAAGCATGCATCTCAATTAGTCAGCAACCATAGTCCCGCCCCTAACTCCGCCCATCCCGCC
CCTAACTCCGCCCAGTTCCGCCCATTCTCCGCCCCATGGCTGACTAATTTTTTTTATTTATGCAGAGGCC
GAGGCCGCCTCGGCCTCTGAGCTATTCCAGAAGTAGTGAGGAGGCTTTTTTGGAGGCCTAGGCTTTTGCA
AAAAGCTCCCGGGAGCTTGGATAATGGCCAAGCCTTTGTCTCAAGAAGAATCCACCCTCATTGAAAGAGC
AACGGCTACAATCAACAGCATCCCCATCTCTGAAGACTACAGCGTCGCCAGCGCAGCTCTCTCTAGCGAC
GGCCGCATCTTCACTGGTGTCAATGTATATCATTTTACTGGGGGACCTTGTGCAGAACTCGTGGTGCTGG
GCACTGCTGCTGCTGCGGCAGCTGGCAACCTGACTTGTATCGTCGCGATCGGAAATGAGAACAGGGGCAT
CTTGAGCCCCTGCGGACGGTGCCGACAGGTGCTTCTCGATCTGCATCCTGGGATCAAAGCCATAGTGAAG
GACAGTGATGGACAGCCGACGGCAGTTGGGATTCGTGAATTGCTGCCCTCTGGTTATGTGTGGGAGGGCT
AAGAATTCTTCGAAATGACCGACCAAGCGACGCCCAACCTGCCATCACGAGATTTCGATTCCACCGCCGC
CTTCTATGAAAGGTTGGGCTTCGGAATCGTTTTCCGGGACGCCGGCTGGATGATCCTCCAGCGCGGGGAT
CTCATGCTGGAGTTCTTCGCCCACCCCAACTTGTTTATTGCAGCTTATAATGGTTACAAATAAAGCAATA
GCATCACAAATTTCACAAATAAAGCATTTTTTTCACTGCATTCTAGTTGTGGTTTGTCCAAACTCATCAA
TGTATCTTATCATGTCTGGATCCCTTGAAATACATCCACAGGTACACCTCCAATTGACTCAAATGATGTC
AATTAGTCTATCAGAAGCTTGTGGAAGGCTGGAGACGGTCACAGCTTGTCTGTAAGCGGATGCCGGGAGC
AGACAAGCCCGTCAGGGCGCGTCAGCGGGTGTTGGCGGGTGTCGGGGCGCAGCCATGAGGTCGACTCTAG
AGGATCGATCCCCGCCCCGGACGAACTAAACCTGACTACGACATCTCTGCCCCTTCTTCGCGGGGCAGTG
CATGTAATCCCTTCAGTTGGTTGGTACAACTTGCCAACTGGGCCCTGTTCCACATGTGACACGGGGGGGG
ACCAAACACAAAGGGGTTCTCTGACTGTAGTTGACATCCTTATAAATGGATGTGCACATTTGCCAACACT
GAGTGGCTTTCATCCTGGAGCAGACTTTGCAGTCTGTGGACTGCAACACAACATTGCCTTTATGTGTAAC
TCTTGGCTGAAGCTCTTACACCAATGCTGGGGGACATGTACCTCCCAGGGGCCCAGGAAGACTACGGGAG
GCTACACCAACGTCAATCAGAGGGGCCTGTGTAGCTACCGATAAGCGGACCCTCAAGAGGGCATTAGCAA
TAGTGTTTATAAGGCCCCCTTGTTAACCCTAAACGGGTAGCATATGCTTCCCGGGTAGTAGTATATACTA
TCCAGACTAACCCTAATTCAATAGCATATGTTACCCAACGGGAAGCATATGCTATCGAATTAGGGTTAGT
AAAAGGGTCCTAAGGAACAGCGATATCTCCCACCCCATGAGCTGTCACGGTTTTATTTACATGGGGTCAG
GATTCCACGAGGGTAGTGAACCATTTTAGTCACAAGGGCAGTGGCTGAAGATCAAGGAGCGGGCAGTGAA
CTCTCCTGAATCTTCGCCTGCTTCTTCATTCTCCTTCGTTTAGCTAATAGAATAACTGCTGAGTTGTGAA
CAGTAAGGTGTATGTGAGGTGCTCGAAAACAAGGTTTCAGGTGACGCCCCCAGAATAAAATTTGGACGGG
GGGTTCAGTGGTGGCATTGTGCTATGACACCAATATAACCCTCACAAACCCCTTGGGCAATAAATACTAG
TGTAGGAATGAAACATTCTGAATATCTTTAACAATAGAAATCCATGGGGTGGGGACAAGCCGTAAAGACT
GGATGTCCATCTCACACGAATTTATGGCTATGGGCAACACATAATCCTAGTGCAATATGATACTGGGGTT
ATTAAGATGTGTCCCAGGCAGGGACCAAGACAGGTGAACCATGTTGTTACACTCTATTTGTAACAAGGGG
AAAGAGAGTGGACGCCGACAGCAGCGGACTCCACTGGTTGTCTCTAACACCCCCGAAAATTAAACGGGGC
TCCACGCCAATGGGGCCCATAAACAAAGACAAGTGGCCACTCTTTTTTTTGAAATTGTGGAGTGGGGGCA
CGCGTCAGCCCCCACACGCCGCCCTGCGGTTTTGGACTGTAAAATAAGGGTGTAATAACTTGGCTGATTG
TAACCCCGCTAACCACTGCGGTCAAACCACTTGCCCACAAAACCACTAATGGCACCCCGGGGAATACCTG
CATAAGTAGGTGGGCGGGCCAAGATAGGGGCGCGATTGCTGCGATCTGGAGGACAAATTACACACACTTG
CGCCTGAGCGCCAAGCACAGGGTTGTTGGTCCTCATATTCACGAGGTCGCTGAGAGCACGGTGGGCTAAT
GTTGCCATGGGTAGCATATACTACCCAAATATCTGGATAGCATATGCTATCCTAATCTATATCTGGGTAG
CATAGGCTATCCTAATCTATATCTGGGTAGTATATGCTATCCTAATCTGTATCCGGGTAGCATATGCTAT
CCTAATAGAGATTAGGGTAGCATATGCTATCCTAATCTATATCTGGGTAGCATAGGCTATCCTAATCTAT
ATCTGGGTAGTATATGCTATCCTAATCTGTATCCGGGTAGCATATGCTATCCTAATAGAGATTAGGGTAG
TATATGCTATCCTAATTTATATCTGGGTAGCATATACTACCCAAATATCTGGATAGCATATGCTATCCTA
ATCTATATCTGGGTAGCATATGCTATCCTAATCTATATCTGGGTAGCATAGGCTATCCTAATCTATATCT
GGGTAGCATATGCTATCCTAATCTATATCTGGGTAGTATATGCTATCCTAATTTATATCTGGGTAGCATA
GGCTATCCTAATCTATATCTGGGTAGCATATGCTATCCTAATCTATATCTGGGTAGTATATGCTATCCTA
ATCTGTATCCGGGTAGCATATGCTATCCTCATGCATATACAGTCAGCATATGATACCCAGTAGTAGAGTG
GGAGTGCTATCCTTTGCATATGCCGCCACCTCCCAAGGGGGCGTGAATTTTCGCTGCTTGTCCTTTTCCT
GCTGGTTGCTCCCATTCTTAGGTGAATTTAAGGAGGCCAGGCTAAAGCCGTCGCATGTCTGATTGCTCAC
CAGGTAAATGTCGCTAATGTTTTCCAACGCGAGAAGGTGTTGAGCGCGGAGCTGAGTGACGTGACAACAT
GGGTATGCCCAATTGCCCCATGTTGGGAGGACGAAAATGGTGACAAGACAGATGGCCAGAAATACACCAA
CAGCACGCATGATGTCTACTGGGGATTTATTCTTTAGTGCGGGGGAATACACGGCTTTTAATACGATTGA
GGGCGTCTCCTAACAAGTTACATCACTCCTGCCCTTCCTCACCCTCATCTCCATCACCTCCTTCATCTCC
GTCATCTCCGTCATCACCCTCCGCGGCAGCCCCTTCCACCATAGGTGGAAACCAGGGAGGCAAATCTACT
CCATCGTCAAAGCTGCACACAGTCACCCTGATATTGCAGGTAGGAGCGGGCTTTGTCATAACAAGGTCCT
TAATCGCATCCTTCAAAACCTCAGCAAATATATGAGTTTGTAAAAAGACCATGAAATAACAGACAATGGA
CTCCCTTAGCGGGCCAGGTTGTGGGCCGGGTCCAGGGGCCATTCCAAAGGGGAGACGACTCAATGGTGTA
AGACGACATTGTGGAATAGCAAGGGCAGTTCCTCGCCTTAGGTTGTAAAGGGAGGTCTTACTACCTCCAT
ATACGAACACACCGGCGACCCAAGTTCCTTCGTCGGTAGTCCTTTCTACGTGACTCCTAGCCAGGAGAGC
TCTTAAACCTTCTGCAATGTTCTCAAATTTCGGGTTGGAACCTCCTTGACCACGATGCTTTCCAAACCAC
CCTCCTTTTTTGCGCCTGCCTCCATCACCCTGACCCCGGGGTCCAGTGCTTGGGCCTTCTCCTGGGTCAT
CTGCGGGGCCCTGCTCTATCGCTCCCGGGGGCACGTCAGGCTCACCATCTGGGCCACCTTCTTGGTGGTA
TTCAAAATAATCGGCTTCCCCTACAGGGTGGAAAAATGGCCTTCTACCTGGAGGGGGCCTGCGCGGTGGA
GACCCGGATGATGATGACTGACTACTGGGACTCCTGGGCCTCTTTTCTCCACGTCCACGACCTCTCCCCC
TGGCTCTTTCACGACTTCCCCCCCTGGCTCTTTCACGTCCTCTACCCCGGCGGCCTCCACTACCTCCTCG
ACCCCGGCCTCCACTACCTCCTCGACCCCGGCCTCCACTGCCTCCTCGACCCCGGCCTCCACCTCCTGCT
CCTGCCCCTC
