[The description below was written by a language model from this plasmid's Addgene catalogue record.]
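Description:
epi-ABEmax-NG is an episomal mammalian expression vector built on the epiCRISPR plasmid backbone and deposited as an empty backbone, meaning it carries no guide sequence and serves as the recipient for cloning a user-chosen sgRNA. In bacteria it is maintained as a high-copy plasmid under ampicillin selection. In mammalian cells it relies on the Epstein-Barr virus oriP replication origin together with the EBNA1 protein, which is expressed from the same plasmid. EBNA1 binds oriP to drive replication of the plasmid and tether it to host chromosomes during cell division, so the construct persists as an extrachromosomal episome in dividing human cells rather than being rapidly diluted out. A blasticidin resistance gene allows transfected cells to be enriched and kept under selection.

The payload is the adenine base editor ABEmax assembled on the SpCas9-NG variant. The recorded Cas9 substitutions are D10A, which converts Cas9 to a nickase as is standard for base editors, plus R1335V, L1111R, D1135V, G1218R, E1219F, A1322R and T1337R, the set that relaxes PAM recognition from NGG to NG and so widens the range of targetable sites. Adenine base editors convert A•T base pairs to G•C without making double-strand breaks. Sustained episomal expression under drug selection is intended to raise editing efficiency, and the associated publication concerns introducing point mutations into human pluripotent stem cells for disease modelling. The record does not state the promoters driving the editor, EBNA1, the resistance gene or the sgRNA cassette, nor the cloning sites used for guide insertion, and no feature table was provided.
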