Addgene plasmid #135976: epi-ABEmax-NG
Purpose: (Empty Backbone) Expresses ABEmax(with SpCas9-NG), EBNA1 and blasticidin resistence gene; cloning backbone for sgRNA; Contains Epstein-Barr virus oriP replication origin
Depositing lab: Yongming Wang. Depositing organization: Fudan University. Publication: Base Editing Mediated Generation of Point Mutations Into Human Pluripotent Stem Cells for Modeling Disease. Qi T, Wu F, Xie Y, Gao S, Li M, Pu J, Li D, Lan F, Wang Y. Front Cell Dev Biol. 2020 Sep 25;8:590581. doi: 10.3389/fcell.2020.590581. eCollection 2020. PubMed 33102492.
Backbone
  Vector backbone: epiCRISPR plasmid
  Modifications to backbone: Contains D10A/R1335V/L1111R/D1135V/G1218R/E1219F/A1322R/T1337R mutations within ABEmax(with SpCas9-NG)
  Vector type: Mammalian Expression
  Selectable markers: Blasticidin
Growth in bacteria
  Bacterial resistance: Ampicillin, 100 μg/mL
  Growth temperature: 37°C
  Growth strain: DH5alpha
  Copy number: High Copy
Gene/Insert
  Gene/Insert name: None
Terms and licenses: Academic/Nonprofit Terms; Industry Terms: Not Available to Industry
How to cite: epi-ABEmax-NG was a gift from Yongming Wang (Addgene plasmid # 135976 ; http://n2t.net/addgene:135976 ; RRID:Addgene_135976)
